>Addgene plasmid #148282 | pnYC-NpH-HseIF4E_36-217_AA | depositor full sequence | sequence record 290730 | Full Sequence
ATCCTTGAAGCTGTCCCTGATGGTCGTCATCTACCTGCCTGGACAGCATGGCCTGCAACGCGGGCATCCC
GATGCCGCCGGAAGCGAGAAGAATCATAATGGGGAAGGCCATCCAGCCTCGCGTCGCGAACGCCAGCAAG
ACGTAGCCCAGCGCGTCGGCCGCCATGCCGGCGATAATGGCCTGCTTCTCGCCGAAACGTTTGGTGGCGG
GACCAGTGACGAAGGCTTGAGCGAGGGCGTGCAAGATTCCGAATACCGCAAGCGACAGGCCGATCATCGT
CGCGCTCCAGCGAAAGCGGTCCTCGCCGAAAATGACCCAGAGCGCTGCCGGCACCTGTCCTACGAGTTGC
ATGATAAAGAAGACAGTCATAAGTGCGGCGACGATAGTCATGCCCCGCGCCCACCGGAAGGAGCTGACTG
GGTTGAAGGCTCTCAAGGGCATCGGTCGACGCTCTCCCTTATGCGACTCCTGCATTAGGAAGCAGCCCAG
TAGTAGGTTGAGGCCGTTGAGCACCGCCGCCGCAAGGAATGGTGCATGCAAGGAGATGGCGCCCAACAGT
CCCCCGGCCACGGGGCCTGCCACCATACCCACGCCGAAACAAGCGCTCATGAGCCCGAAGTGGCGAGCCC
GATCTTCCCCATCGGTGATGTCGGCGATATAGGCGCCAGCAACCGCACCTGTGGCGCCGGTGATGCCGGC
CACGATGCGTCCGGCGTAGAGGATCAGACTAAGATCTCGATCCCGCGAAATTAATACGACTCACTATAGG
GGAATTGTGAGCGGATAACAATTCCCCACTAGTAATAATTTTGTTTAACTTTAAGAAGGAGATATACCAT
GGGCAGCAGCCATCATCATCATCATCACAGCAGCGGTACCGGCAGCGGCCTGGAAGTTCTGTTCCAGGGG
CCCCATATGAAACATCCCCTACAGAACAGATGGGCACTCTGGTTTTTTAAAAATGATAAAAGCAAAACTT
GGCAAGCAAACCTGCGGCTGATCTCCAAGTTTGATACTGTTGAAGACTTTTGGGCTCTGTACAACCATAT
CCAGTTGTCTAGTAATTTAATGCCTGGCTGTGACTACTCACTTTTTAAGGATGGTATTGAGCCTATGTGG
GAAGATGAGAAAAACAAACGGGGAGGACGATGGCTAATTACATTGAACAAACAGCAGAGACGAAGTGACC
TCGATCGCTTTTGGCTAGAGACACTTCTGTGCCTTATTGGAGAATCTTTTGATGACTACAGTGATGATGT
ATGTGGCGCTGTTGTTAATGTTAGAGCTAAAGGTGATAAGATAGCAATATGGACTACTGAATGTGAAAAC
AGAGAAGCTGTTACACATATAGGGAGGGTATACAAGGAAAGGTTAGGACTTCCTCCAAAGATAGTGATTG
GTTATCAGTCCCACGCAGACACAGCTACTAAGAGCGGCTCCACCACTAAAAATAGGTTTGTTGTTTAACC
GGGATCCTAATAGTCTAGAGCTAGCCCTAGGAGATCCGGCTGCTAACAAAGCCCGAAAGGAAGCTGAGTT
GGCTGCTGCCACCGCTGAGCAATAACTAGCATAACCCCTTGGGGCCTCTAAACGGGTCTTGAGGGGTTTT
TTGCTGAAAGGAGGAACTATATCCGGATATCCCGCAAGAGGCCCGGCAGTACCGGCATAACCAAGCCTAT
GCCTACAGCATCCAGGGTGACGGTGCCGAGGATGACGATGAGCGCATTGTTAGATTTCATACACGGTGCC
TGACTGCGTTAGCAATTTAACTGTGATAAACTACCGCATTAAAGCTTATCGATGATAAGCTGTCAAACAT
GAGAATTACAACTTATATCGTATGGGGCTGACTTCAGGTGCTACATTTGAAGAGATAAATTGCACTGAAA
TCAAGAAATATTTTATCTGATTAATAAGATGATCTTCTTGAGATCGTTTTGGTCTGCGCGTAATCTCTTG
CTCTGAAAACGAAAAAACCGCCTTGCAGGGCGGTTTTTCGAAGGTTCTCTGAGCTACCAACTCTTTGAAC
CGAGGTAACTGGCTTGGAGGAGCGCAGTCACCAAAACTTGTCCTTTCAGTTTAGCCTTAACCGGCGCATG
ACTTCAAGACTAACTCCTCTAAATCAATTACCAGTGGCTGCTGCCAGTGGTGCTTTTGCATGTCTTTCCG
GGTTGGACTCAAGACGATAGTTACCGGATAAGGCGCAGCGGTCGGACTGAACGGGGGGTTCGTGCATACA
GTCCAGCTTGGAGCGAACTGCCTACCCGGAACTGAGTGTCAGGCGTGGAATGAGACAAACGCGGCCATAA
CAGCGGAATGACACCGGTAAACCGAAAGGCAGGAACAGGAGAGCGCACGAGGGAGCCGCCAGGGGGAAAC
GCCTGGTATCTTTATAGTCCTGTCGGGTTTCGCCACCACTGATTTGAGCGTCAGATTTCGTGATGCTTGT
CAGGGGGGCGGAGCCTATGGAAAAACGGCTTTGCCGCGGCCCTCTCACTTCCCTGTTAAGTATCTTCCTG
GCATCTTCCAGGAAATCTCCGCCCCGTTCGTAAGCCATTTCCGCTCGCCGCAGTCGAACGACCGAGCGTA
GCGAGTCAGTGAGCGAGGAAGCGGAATATATCCTGTATCACATATTCTGCTGACGCACCGGTGCAGCCTT
TTTTCTCCTGCCACATGAAGCACTTCACTGACACCCTCATCAGTGCCAACATAGTAAGCCAGTATACACT
CCCCTAGCGCTGATGTCCGGCGGTGCTTTTGCCGTTACGCACCACCCCGTCAGTAGCTGAACAGGAGGGA
CAGCTGATAGAAACAGAAGCCACTGGAGCACCTCAAAAACACCATCATACACTAAATCAGTAAGTTGGCA
GCATCACCCGACGCACTTTGCGCCGAATAAATACCTGTGACGGAAGATCACTTCGCAGAATAAATAAATC
CTGGTGTCCCTGTTGATACCGGGAAGCCCTGGGCCAACTTTTGGCGAAAATGAGACGTTGATCGGCACGT
AAGAGGTTCCAACTTTCACCATAATGAAATAAGATCACTACCGGGCGTATTTTTTGAGTTATCGAGATTT
TCAGGAGCTAAGGAAGCTAAAATGGAGAAAAAAATCACTGGATATACCACCGTTGATATATCCCAATGGC
ATCGTAAAGAACATTTTGAGGCATTTCAGTCAGTTGCTCAATGTACCTATAACCAGACCGTTCAGCTGGA
TATTACGGCCTTTTTAAAGACCGTAAAGAAAAATAAGCACAAGTTTTATCCGGCCTTTATTCACATTCTT
GCCCGCCTGATGAATGCTCATCCGGAATTC
Features (pLannotate 1.2.2; 15 found; start..end, strand, type, name):
      1..725     -  CDS            TcR (fragment): tetracycline efflux protein; tet; confers resistance to tetracycline
    752..770     +  promoter       T7 promoter: promoter for bacteriophage T7 RNA polymerase
    771..795     +  protein_bind   lac operator: The lac repressor binds to the lac operator to inhibit transcription in E. coli. This inhibition can be relieved by adding lactose or isopropyl-β-D-thiogalactopyranoside (IPTG). lac repressor encoded by lacI
    810..832     +  RBS            RBS: efficient ribosome binding site from bacteriophage T7 gene 10 (Olins and Rangwala, 1989)
    851..867     +  CDS            capTEV™ (fragment): composite tag for in vivo biotinylation, TEV protease cleavage, and 6xHis tagging
    878..1465    +  CDS            EIF4E (fragment): IF4E_HUMAN - Also known as EIF4EL1, EIF4F. Experimental evidence at protein level: Swiss-Prot protein existence level 1. Recognizes and binds the 7-methylguanosine-containing mRNA cap during an early step in the initiation of protein synthesis and facilitates ribosome binding by inducing the unwinding of the mRNAs secondary structures (PubMed:16271312, PubMed:22578813). In addition to its role in translation initiation, also acts as a regulator of translation and stability in the cytoplasm (PubMed:24335285). Component of the CYFIP1-EIF4E-FMR1 complex which binds to the mRNA cap and mediates tr
   1509..1558    +  CDS            SET1 (fragment): solubility-enhancement tag derived from T7 phage gene 10B
   1566..1613    +  terminator     T7 terminator: transcription terminator for bacteriophage T7 RNA polymerase
   1636..1740    -  CDS            TcR (fragment): tetracycline efflux protein; tet; confers resistance to tetracycline
   1788..1816    -  promoter       tet promoter: E. coli promoter for tetracycline efflux protein gene
   1928..2473    +  rep_origin     p15A ori: Plasmids containing the medium-copy-number p15A origin of replication can be propagated in E. coli cells that contain a second plasmid with the ColE1 origin.
   2561..2616    +  rep_origin     RSF ori (fragment): Plasmids containing the RSF 1030 origin of replication can be propagated in E. coli cells that contain additional plasmids with compatible origins.
   2735..2878    -  mobile_element IS1 (fragment): prokaryotic transposable element IS1
   2999..3101    +  promoter       cat promoter: promoter of the E. coli cat gene encoding chloramphenicol acetyltransferase
   3102..3320    +  CDS            CmR (fragment): chloramphenicol acetyltransferase; cat; confers resistance to chloramphenicol
