[The description below was written by a language model from this plasmid's Addgene catalogue record and pLannotate feature annotations shown in this document.]
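Description:
pnYC-NpH-HseIF4E_36-217_AA is a small (about 3.3 kb) bacterial expression plasmid for producing a truncated form of human eIF4E, the mRNA cap-binding translation initiation factor, in E. coli. The catalogue lists the backbone as unknown, but the annotated features point to a pACYC-like scaffold. It has a p15A origin of replication, which fits the recorded low copy number and is compatible with ColE1-type plasmids, so a second construct can be co-maintained in the same cell. It also carries a cat promoter driving a chloramphenicol acetyltransferase gene, matching the listed chloramphenicol selection. The CmR annotation is only a fragment that ends at the last base of the record. Several vestigial elements are also annotated: disrupted tetracycline-resistance gene fragments flanking the expression cassette, a tet promoter, a short RSF origin fragment and an IS1 remnant. None of these appear to be functional parts of the design.

The expression cassette consists of a T7 promoter with an adjacent lac operator, the T7 gene 10 ribosome binding site, the coding region and a T7 terminator. Expression therefore needs a host supplying T7 RNA polymerase and is IPTG-inducible where lac repressor is present; no lacI gene is annotated on the plasmid. The insert encodes residues 36–217 of human eIF4E, based on the isoform 1 reference sequence, and so lacks the N-terminal region. A very short match to a His/TEV-type composite tag lies just upstream. Together with the "NpH" in the name, this suggests an N-terminal His tag, though the record does not define it. The short SET1 hit between the insert and the terminator is probably vector-derived T7 sequence rather than a fused tag. The associated work concerns the structures of 4E-BP inhibitors bound to eIF4E, which suggests use in recombinant protein production and co-expression with binding partners for structural and biochemical studies.
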