Addgene plasmid #148282: pnYC-NpH-HseIF4E_36-217_AA
Purpose: Bacterial Expression of HseIF4E_36-217
Depositing lab: Elisa Izaurralde. Depositing organization: Max Planck Institute for Developmental Biology. Publication: Molecular architecture of 4E-BP translational inhibitors bound to eIF4E. Peter D, Igreja C, Weber R, Wohlbold L, Weiler C, Ebertsch L, Weichenrieder O, Izaurralde E. Mol Cell. 2015 Mar 19;57(6):1074-87. doi: 10.1016/j.molcel.2015.01.017. Epub 2015 Feb 19. PubMed 25702871.
Backbone
  Vector backbone: Unknown
  Vector type: Bacterial Expression
Growth in bacteria
  Bacterial resistance: Chloramphenicol, 25 μg/mL
  Growth temperature: 37°C
  Growth strain: DH5alpha
  Copy number: Low Copy
Gene/Insert
  Gene/Insert name: HseIF4E_36-217
  Species: H. sapiens (human)
  Entrez Gene: EIF4E (a.k.a. AUTS19, CBP, EIF4E1, EIF4EL1, EIF4F, eIF-4E)
  Cloning method: Unknown
Terms and licenses: Academic/Nonprofit Terms; Industry Terms: Not Available to Industry
Depositor comments: sequence according to the sequence of isoform1 given by NCBI: NM_001968.3 Plasmids from this collection were made available to the research community and donated after the lab closed. Please note that the sequence provided by the depositing laboratory may be theoretical/predicted or based on Sanger sequencing results. There may be discrepancies between sequencing results obtained by Addgene and the depositor sequence. If an Addgene verified sequence is not available, please contact before placing your order to request that our lab fully sequence the plasmid.
How to cite: pnYC-NpH-HseIF4E_36-217_AA was a gift from Elisa Izaurralde (Addgene plasmid # 148282 ; http://n2t.net/addgene:148282 ; RRID:Addgene_148282)
